>Addgene plasmid #76738 | PSKH1 gRNA (BRDN0001149057) | addgene full sequence | sequence record 186408 | Addgene Assembled Sequence
CCCGGGTGCAAAGATGGATAAAGTTTTAAACAGAGAGGAATCTTTGCAGCTAATGGACCTTCTAGGTCTT
GAAAGGAGTGGGAATTGGCTCCGGTGCCCGTCAGTGGGCAGAGCGCACATCGCCCACAGTCCCCGAGAAG
TTGGGGGGAGGGGTCGGCAATTGATCCGGTGCCTAGAGAAGGTGGCGCGGGGTAAACTGGGAAAGTGATG
TCGTGTACTGGCTCCGCCTTTTTCCCGAGGGTGGGGGAGAACCGTATATAAGTGCAGTAGTCGCCGTGAA
CGTTCTTTTTCGCAACGGGTTTGCCGCCAGAACACAGGTAAGTGCCGTGTGTGGTTCCCGCGGGCCTGGC
CTCTTTACGGGTTATGGCCCTTGCGTGCCTTGAATTACTTCCACCTGGCTGCAGTACGTGATTCTTGATC
CCGAGCTTCGGGTTGGAAGTGGGTGGGAGAGTTCGAGGCCTTGCGCTTAAGGAGCCCCTTCGCCTCGTGC
TTGAGTTGAGGCCTGGCCTGGGCGCTGGGGCCGCCGCGTGCGAATCTGGTGGCACCTTCGCGCCTGTCTC
GCTGCTTTCGATAAGTCTCTAGCCATTTAAAATTTTTGATGACCTGCTGCGACGCTTTTTTTCTGGCAAG
ATAGTCTTGTAAATGCGGGCCAAGATCTGCACACTGGTATTTCGGTTTTTGGGGCCGCGGGCGGCGACGG
GGCCCGTGCGTCCCAGCGCACATGTTCGGCGAGGCGGGGCCTGCGAGCGCGGCCACCGAGAATCGGACGG
GGGTAGTCTCAAGCTGGCCGGCCTGCTCTGGTGCCTGGCCTCGCGCCGCCGTGTATCGCCCCGCCCTGGG
CGGCAAGGCTGGCCCGGTCGGCACCAGTTGCGTGAGCGGAAAGATGGCCGCTTCCCGGCCCTGCTGCAGG
GAGCTCAAAATGGAGGACGCGGCGCTCGGGAGAGCGGGCGGGTGAGTCACCCACACAAAGGAAAAGGGCC
TTTCCGTCCTCAGCCGTCGCTTCATGTGACTCCACGGAGTACCGGGCGCCGTCCAGGCACCTCGATTAGT
TCTCGAGCTTTTGGAGTACGTCGTCTTTAGGTTGGGGGGAGGGGTTTTATGCGATGGAGTTTCCCCACAC
TGAGTGGGTGGAGACTGAAGTTAGGCCAGCTTGGCACTTGATGTAATTCTCCTTGGAATTTGCCCTTTTT
GAGTTTGGATCTTGGTTCATTCTCAAGCCTCAGACAGTGGTTCAAAGTTTTTTTCTTCCATTTCAGGTGT
CGTGACGTACGGCCACCATGACCGAGTACAAGCCCACGGTGCGCCTCGCCACCCGCGACGACGTCCCCAG
GGCCGTACGCACCCTCGCCGCCGCGTTCGCCGACTACCCCGCCACGCGCCACACCGTCGATCCGGACCGC
CACATCGAGCGGGTCACCGAGCTGCAAGAACTCTTCCTCACGCGCGTCGGGCTCGACATCGGCAAGGTGT
GGGTCGCGGACGACGGCGCCGCCGTGGCGGTCTGGACCACGCCGGAGAGCGTCGAAGCGGGGGCGGTGTT
CGCCGAGATCGGCCCGCGCATGGCCGAGTTGAGCGGTTCCCGGCTGGCCGCGCAGCAACAGATGGAAGGC
CTCCTGGCGCCGCACCGGCCCAAGGAGCCCGCGTGGTTCCTGGCCACCGTCGGAGTCTCGCCCGACCACC
AGGGCAAGGGTCTGGGCAGCGCCGTCGTGCTCCCCGGAGTGGAGGCGGCCGAGCGCGCCGGGGTGCCCGC
CTTCCTGGAGACCTCCGCGCCCCGCAACCTCCCCTTCTACGAGCGGCTCGGCTTCACCGTCACCGCCGAC
GTCGAGGTGCCCGAAGGACCGCGCACCTGGTGCATGACCCGCAAGCCCGGTGCCTGAACGCGTTAAGTCG
ACAATCAACCTCTGGATTACAAAATTTGTGAAAGATTGACTGGTATTCTTAACTATGTTGCTCCTTTTAC
GCTATGTGGATACGCTGCTTTAATGCCTTTGTATCATGCTATTGCTTCCCGTATGGCTTTCATTTTCTCC
TCCTTGTATAAATCCTGGTTGCTGTCTCTTTATGAGGAGTTGTGGCCCGTTGTCAGGCAACGTGGCGTGG
TGTGCACTGTGTTTGCTGACGCAACCCCCACTGGTTGGGGCATTGCCACCACCTGTCAGCTCCTTTCCGG
GACTTTCGCTTTCCCCCTCCCTATTGCCACGGCGGAACTCATCGCCGCCTGCCTTGCCCGCTGCTGGACA
GGGGCTCGGCTGTTGGGCACTGACAATTCCGTGGTGTTGTCGGGGAAATCATCGTCCTTTCCTTGGCTGC
TCGCCTGTGTTGCCACCTGGATTCTGCGCGGGACGTCCTTCTGCTACGTCCCTTCGGCCCTCAATCCAGC
GGACCTTCCTTCCCGCGGCCTGCTGCCGGCTCTGCGGCCTCTTCCGCGTCTTCGCCTTCGCCCTCAGACG
AGTCGGATCTCCCTTTGGGCCGCCTCCCCGCGTCGACTTTAAGACCAATGACTTACAAGGCAGCTGTAGA
TCTTAGCCACTTTTTAAAAGAAAAGGGGGGACTGGAAGGGCTAATTCACTCCCAACGAAGACAAGATCTG
CTTTTTGCTTGTACTGGGTCTCTCTGGTTAGACCAGATCTGAGCCTGGGAGCTCTCTGGCTAACTAGGGA
ACCCACTGCTTAAGCCTCAATAAAGCTTGCCTTGAGTGCTTCAAGTAGTGTGTGCCCGTCTGTTGTGTGA
CTCTGGTAACTAGAGATCCCTCAGACCCTTTTAGTCAGTGTGGAAAATCTCTAGCAGTACGTATAGTAGT
TCATGTCATCTTATTATTCAGTATTTATAACTTGCAAAGAAATGAATATCAGAGAGTGAGAGGAACTTGT
TTATTGCAGCTTATAATGGTTACAAATAAAGCAATAGCATCACAAATTTCACAAATAAAGCATTTTTTTC
ACTGCATTCTAGTTGTGGTTTGTCCAAACTCATCAATGTATCTTATCATGTCTGGCTCTAGCTATCCCGC
CCCTAACTCCGCCCATCCCGCCCCTAACTCCGCCCAGTTCCGCCCATTCTCCGCCCCATGGCTGACTAAT
TTTTTTTATTTATGCAGAGGCCGAGGCCGCCTCGGCCTCTGAGCTATTCCAGAAGTAGTGAGGAGGCTTT
TTTGGAGGCCTAGGGACGTACCCAATTCGCCCTATAGTGAGTCGTATTACGCGCGCTCACTGGCCGTCGT
TTTACAACGTCGTGACTGGGAAAACCCTGGCGTTACCCAACTTAATCGCCTTGCAGCACATCCCCCTTTC
GCCAGCTGGCGTAATAGCGAAGAGGCCCGCACCGATCGCCCTTCCCAACAGTTGCGCAGCCTGAATGGCG
AATGGG
[124 nt withheld, positions 3367-3490]
C
[91 nt withheld, positions 3492-3582]
A
[49 nt withheld, positions 3584-3632]
CCTTTGACGTTGGAGTCCACGTTCTTT
[37 nt withheld, positions 3660-3696]
ACCCTATCTCGGTCTATTCTTTTGATTTATAAGGGATTTTGCCGATTTCGGCCTATTGGTTAAAAAATGA
GCTGATTTAACAAAAATTTAACGCGAATTTTAACAAAATATTAACGCTTACAATTTAGGTGGCACTTTTC
GGGGAAATGTGCGCGGAACCCCTATTTGTTTATTTTTCTAAATACATTCAAATATGTATCCGCTCATGAG
ACAATAACCCTGATAAATGCTTCAATAATATTGAAAAAGGAAGAGTATGAGTATTCAACATTTCCGTGTC
GCCCTTATTCCCTTTTTTGCGGCATTTTGCCTTCCTGTTTTTGCTCACCCAGAAACGCTGGTGAAAGTAA
AAGATGCTGAAGATCAGTTGGGTGCACGAGTGGGTTACATCGAACTGGATCTCAACAGCGGTAAGATCCT
TGAGAGTTTTCGCCCCGAAGAACGTTTTCCAATGATGAGCACTTTTAAAGTTCTGCTATGTGGCGCGGTA
TTATCCCGTATTGACGCCGGGCAAGAGCAACTCGGTCGCCGCATACACTATTCTCAGAATGACTTGGTTG
AGTACTCACCAGTCACAGAAAAGCATCTTACGGATGGCATGACAGTAAGAGAATTATGCAGTGCTGCCAT
AACCATGAGTGATAACACTGCGGCCAACTTACTTCTGACAACGATCGGAGGACCGAAGGAGCTAACCGCT
TTTTTGCACAACATGGGGGATCATGTAACTCGCCTTGATCGTTGGGAACCGGAGCTGAATGAAGCCATAC
CAAACGACGAGCGTGACACCACGATGCCTGTAGCAATGGCAACAACGTTGCGCAAACTATTAACTGGCGA
ACTACTTACTCTAGCTTCCCGGCAACAATTAATAGACTGGATGGAGGCGGATAAAGTTGCAGGACCACTT
CTGCGCTCGGCCCTTCCGGCTGGCTGGTTTATTGCTGATAAATCTGGAGCCGGTGAGCGTGGGTCTCGCG
GTATCATTGCAGCACTGGGGCCAGATGGTAAGCCCTCCCGTATCGTAGTTATCTACACGACGGGGAGTCA
GGCAACTATGGATGAACGAAATAGACAGATCGCTGAGATAGGTGCCTCACTGATTAAGCATTGGTAACTG
TCAGACCAAGTTTACTCATATATACTTTAGATTGATTTAAAACTTCATTTTTAATTTAAAAGGATCTAGG
TGAAGATCCTTTTTGATAATCTCATGACCAAAATCCCTTAACGTGAGTTTTCGTTCCACTGAGCGTCAGA
CCCCGTAGAAAAGATCAAAGGATCTTCTTGAGATCCTTTTTTTCTGCGCGTAATCTGCTGCTTGCAAACA
AAAAAACCACCGCTACCAGCGGTGGTTTGTTTGCCGGATCAAGAGCTACCAACTCTTTTTCCGAAGGTAA
CTGGCTTCAGCAGAGCGCAGATACCAAATACTGTTCTTCTAGTGTAGCCGTAGTTAGGCCACCACTTCAA
GAACTCTGTAGCACCGCCTACATACCTCGCTCTGCTAATCCTGTTACCAGTGGCTGCTGCCAGTGGCGAT
AAGTCGTGTCTTACCGGGTTGGACTCAAGACGATAGTTACCGGATAAGGCGCAGCGGTCGGGCTGAACGG
GGGGTTCGTGCACACAGCCCAGCTTGGAGCGAACGACCTACACCGAACTGAGATACCTACAGCGTGAGCT
ATGAGAAAGCGCCACGCTTCCCGAAGGGAGAAAGGCGGACAGGTATCCGGTAAGCGGCAGGGTCGGAACA
GGAGAGCGCACGAGGGAGCTTCCAGGGGGAAACGCCTGGTATCTTTATAGTCCTGTCGGGTTTCGCCACC
TCTGACTTGAGCGTCGATTTTTGTGATGCTCGTCAGGGGGGCGGAGCCTATGGAAAAACGCCAGCAACGC
GGCCTTTTTACGGTTCCTGGCCTTTTGCTGGCCTTTTGCTCACATGTTCTTTCCTGCGTTATCCCCTGAT
TCTGTGGATAACCGTATTACCGCCTTTGAGTGAGCTGATACCGCTCGCCGCAGCCGAACGACCGAGCGCA
GCGAGTCAGTGAGCGAGGAAGCGGAAGAGCGCCCAATACGCAAACCGCCTCTCCCCGCGCGTTGGCCGAT
TCATTAATGCAGCTGGCACGACAGGTTTCCCGACTGGAAAGCGGGCAGTGAGCGCAACGCAATTAATGTG
AGTTAGCTCACTCATTAGGCACCCCAGGCTTTACACTTTATGCTTCCGGCTCGTATGTTGTGTGGAATTG
TGAGCGGATAACAATTTCACACAGGAAACAGCTATGACCATGATTACGCCAAGCGCGCAATTAACCCTCA
CTAAAGGGAACAAAAGCTGGAGCTGCAAGCTTAATGTAGTCTTATGCAATACTCTTGTAGTCTTGCAACA
TGGTAACGATGAGTTAGCAACATGCCTTACAAGGAGAGAAAAAGCACCGTGCATGCCGATTGGTGGAAGT
AAGGTGGTACGATCGTGCCTTATTAGGAAGGCAACAGACGGGTCTGACATGGATTGGACGAACCACTGAA
TTGCCGCATTGCAGAGATATTGTATTTAAGTGCCTAGCTCGATACATAAACGGGTCTCTCTGGTTAGACC
AGATCTGAGCCTGGGAGCTCTCTGGCTAACTAGGGAACCCACTGCTTAAGCCTCAATAAAGCTTGCCTTG
AGTGCTTCAAGTAGTGTGTGCCCGTCTGTTGTGTGACTCTGGTAACTAGAGATCCCTCAGACCCTTTTAG
TCAGTGTGGAAAATCTCTAGCAGTGGCGCCCGAACAGGGACTTGAAAGCGAAAGGGAAACCAGAGGAGCT
CTCTCGACGCAGGACTCGGCTTGCTGAAGCGCGCACGGCAAGAGGCGAGGGGCGGCGACTGGTGAGTACG
CCAAAAATTTTGACTAGCGGAGGCTAGAAGGAGAGAGATGGGTGCGAGAGCGTCAGTATTAAGCGGGGGA
GAATTAGATCGCGATGGGAAAAAATTCGGTTAAGGCCAGGGGGAAAGAAAAAATATAAATTAAAACATAT
AGTATGGGCAAGCAGGGAGCTAGAACGATTCGCAGTTAATCCTGGCCTGTTAGAAACATCAGAAGGCTGT
AGACAAATACTGGGACAGCTACAACCATCCCTTCAGACAGGATCAGAAGAACTTAGATCATTATATAATA
CAGTAGCAACCCTCTATTGTGTGCATCAAAGGATAGAGATAAAAGACACCAAGGAAGCTTTAGACAAGAT
AGAGGAAGAGCAAAACAAAAGTAAGACCACCGCACAGCAAGCGGCCGCTGATCTTCAGACCTGGAGGAGG
AGATATGAGGGACAATTGGAGAAGTGAATTATATAAATATAAAGTAGTAAAAATTGAACCATTAGGAGTA
GCACCCACCAAGGCAAAGAGAAGAGTGGTGCAGAGAGAAAAAAGAGCAGTGGGAATAGGAGCTTTGTTCC
TTGGGTTCTTGGGAGCAGCAGGAAGCACTATGGGCGCAGCGTCAATGACGCTGACGGTACAGGCCAGACA
ATTATTGTCTGGTATAGTGCAGCAGCAGAACAATTTGCTGAGGGCTATTGAGGCGCAACAGCATCTGTTG
CAACTCACAGTCTGGGGCATCAAGCAGCTCCAGGCAAGAATCCTGGCTGTGGAAAGATACCTAAAGGATC
AACAGCTCCTGGGGATTTGGGGTTGCTCTGGAAAACTCATTTGCACCACTGCTGTGCCTTGGAATGCTAG
TTGGAGTAATAAATCTCTGGAACAGATTTGGAATCACACGACCTGGATGGAGTGGGACAGAGAAATTAAC
AATTACACAAGCTTAATACACTCCTTAATTGAAGAATCGCAAAACCAGCAAGAAAAGAATGAACAAGAAT
TATTGGAATTAGATAAATGGGCAAGTTTGTGGAATTGGTTTAACATAACAAATTGGCTGTGGTATATAAA
ATTATTCATAATGATAGTAGGAGGCTTGGTAGGTTTAAGAATAGTTTTTGCTGTACTTTCTATAGTGAAT
AGAGTTAGGCAGGGATATTCACCATTATCGTTTCAGACCCACCTCCCAACCCCGAGGGGACCCAGAGAGG
GCCTATTTCCCATGATTCCTTCATATTTGCATATACGATACAAGGCTGTTAGAGAGATAATTAGAATTAA
TTTGACTGTAAACACAAAGATATTAGTACAAAATACGTGACGTAGAAAGTAATAATTTCTTGGGTAGTTT
GCAGTTTTAAAATTATGTTTTAAAATGGACTATCATATGCTTACCGTAACTTGAAAGTATTTCGATTTCT
TGGCTTTATATATCTTGTGGAAAGGACGAAACACCGCTGAGTTGGTGTATGGCTTGGTTTTAGAGCTAGA
AATAGCAAGTTAAAATAAGGCTAGTCCGTTATCAACTTGAAAAAGTGGCACCGAGTCGGTGCTTTTTTAA
GCTTGGCGTAACTAGATCTTGAGACAAATGGCAGTATTCATCCACAATTTTAAAAGAAAAGGGGGGATTG
GGGGGTACAGTGCAGGGGAAAGAATAGTAGACATAATAGCAACAGACATACAAACTAAAGAATTACAAAA
ACAAATTACAAAAATTCAAAATTTTCGGGTTTATTACAGGGACAGCAGAGATCCACTTTGGCGCCGGCTC
GAGGGGG
Features (pLannotate 1.2.2; 29 found; start..end, strand, type, name):
     14..80      +  CDS            small t antigen (fragment): SV40 (simian virus 40) small t antigen
    106..317     +  promoter       EF-1α core promoter: core promoter for human elongation factor EF-1α
    318..1256    +  intron         EF-1α intron A: intron upstream of the start codon of human EF-1α
   1278..1877    +  CDS            PuroR (fragment): puromycin N-acetyltransferase; pac from Streptomyces; confers resistance to puromycin
   1893..2481    +  misc_feature   WPRE: woodchuck hepatitis virus posttranscriptional regulatory element
   2532..2551    +  misc_feature   cPPT/CTS (fragment): central polypurine tract and central termination sequence of HIV-1
   2553..2786    +  LTR            3' LTR (ΔU3): self-inactivating 3' long terminal repeat (LTR) from HIV-1
   2864..2985    +  polyA_signal   SV40 poly(A) signal: SV40 polyadenylation signal
   3025..3160    +  rep_origin     SV40 ori: SV40 origin of replication
   3181..3199    -  promoter       T7 promoter: promoter for bacteriophage T7 RNA polymerase
   3207..3362    +  CDS            lacZα (fragment): LacZα fragment of β-galactosidase; lacZ fragment
   3367..3795    +  rep_origin     f1 ori (sequence partly withheld): f1 bacteriophage origin of replication; arrow indicates direction of (+) strand synthesis
   3848..3952    +  promoter       AmpR promoter: bla
   3953..4813    +  CDS            AmpR: β-lactamase; bla; confers resistance to ampicillin, carbenicillin, and related antibiotics
   4984..5572    +  rep_origin     ori: high-copy-number ColE1/pMB1/pBR322/pUC origin of replication
   5755..5847    +  CDS            lacI (fragment): lac repressor; lacI; The lac repressor binds to the lac operator to inhibit transcription in E. coli. This inhibition can be relieved by adding lactose or isopropyl-β-D-thiogalactopyranoside (IPTG).
   5860..5881    +  protein_bind   CAP binding site: CAP binding activates transcription in the presence of cAMP. E. coli catabolite activator protein
   5896..5926    +  promoter       lac promoter: promoter for the E. coli lac operon
   5934..5950    +  protein_bind   lac operator: The lac repressor binds to the lac operator to inhibit transcription in E. coli. This inhibition can be relieved by adding lactose or isopropyl-β-D-thiogalactopyranoside (IPTG). lac repressor encoded by lacI
   5995..6013    +  promoter       T3 promoter: promoter for bacteriophage T3 RNA polymerase
   6041..6267    +  promoter       RSV promoter: Rous sarcoma virus enhancer/promoter
   6268..6448    +  LTR            5' LTR (truncated): truncated 5' long terminal repeat (LTR) from HIV-1
   6495..6620    +  misc_feature   HIV-1 Ψ: packaging signal of human immunodeficiency virus type 1
   6604..6967    +  CDS            HIV-1 gag (fragment): gag protein from human immunodeficiency virus 1; gag
   7113..7346    +  misc_feature   RRE: The Rev response element (RRE) of HIV-1 allows for Rev-dependent mRNA export from the nucleus to the cytoplasm.
   7723..7749    +  CDS            Rev (fragment): human immunodeficiency virus 1 (HIV-1) Rev protein; rev; enhances nuclear export of unspliced and incompletely spliced viral mRNAs
   7753..7993    +  promoter       U6 promoter: RNA polymerase III promoter for human U6 snRNA
   8023..8098    +  misc_RNA       gRNA scaffold: guide RNA scaffold for the Streptococcus pyogenes CRISPR/Cas9 system
   8154..8271    +  misc_feature   cPPT/CTS: central polypurine tract and central termination sequence of HIV-1
