[The description below was written by a language model from this plasmid's Addgene catalogue record and pLannotate feature annotations shown in this document.]
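Description:
PSKH1 gRNA (BRDN0001149057) is a third-generation lentiviral CRISPR guide plasmid built on the lentiGuide-Puro backbone and designed to target the human PSKH1 gene, with the guide designed against its RefSeq transcript. The assembled sequence is 8,323 nt. In bacteria it is maintained at high copy from a ColE1/pUC-type origin and selected with ampicillin through the β-lactamase gene. An f1 origin, an SV40 origin and leftover lac, T7 and T3 elements from the parental cloning backbone are also annotated.

The lentiviral transfer cassette starts with an RSV promoter fused to a truncated HIV-1 5' LTR, which makes genomic RNA production independent of Tat. It continues through the Ψ packaging signal, a partial gag sequence and the Rev response element. It ends in a U3-deleted, self-inactivating 3' LTR followed by an SV40 polyadenylation signal. Inside this unit, a human U6 RNA polymerase III promoter drives the PSKH1-specific spacer joined to the Streptococcus pyogenes Cas9 guide RNA scaffold. A cPPT/CTS element follows, which aids nuclear import of the viral genome. Downstream, the EF-1α core promoter with its intron A expresses puromycin N-acetyltransferase so that transduced mammalian cells can be selected, and a WPRE boosts transcript expression.

The plasmid does not encode Cas9, so it must be paired with a separate Cas9 vector such as lentiCas9-Blast or used in cells that already express the nuclease. It is an individual clone associated with a human kinome gRNA library built using optimized sgRNA design rules, and it is suited to knocking out PSKH1 after lentiviral delivery.
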