Addgene plasmid #76738: PSKH1 gRNA (BRDN0001149057)
Purpose: 3rd generation lentiviral gRNA plasmid targeting human PSKH1
Depositing lab: John Doench & David Root. Depositing organization: Broad Institute. Publication: Optimized sgRNA design to maximize activity and minimize off-target effects of CRISPR-Cas9. Doench JG, Fusi N, Sullender M, Hegde M, Vaimberg EW, Donovan KF, Smith I, Tothova Z, Wilen C, Orchard R, Virgin HW, Listgarten J, Root DE. Nat Biotechnol. 2016 Jan 18. doi: 10.1038/nbt.3437. PubMed 26780180.
Backbone
  Vector backbone: lentiGuide-Puro
  Backbone manufacturer: Zhang Lab (Addgene plasmid # 52963)
  Vector type: Mammalian Expression, Lentiviral, CRISPR
  Selectable markers: Puromycin
Growth in bacteria
  Bacterial resistance: Ampicillin, 100 μg/mL
  Growth temperature: 37°C
  Growth strain: DH5alpha
  Copy number: High Copy
Gene/Insert
  Gene/Insert name: PSKH1 (alt names: PSKH1; NM_006742.2)
  gRNA/shRNA sequence: CTGAGTTGGTGTATGGCTTG
  Species: H. sapiens (human)
  Entrez Gene: PSKH1
  Promoter: hU6
  Cloning method: Unknown
  Sequencing primers: 5′ U6-F; 3′ pS2-R
Terms and licenses: Academic/Nonprofit Terms; Industry Terms: Not Available to Industry
Depositor comments: The gRNA was designed to target the following Genbank reference sequence(s): NM_006742.2. Note that this plasmid does NOT contain Cas9. It should be used in conjunction with lentiCas9-Blast (Addgene #52962) or otherwise with cell lines already expressing Cas9. Browse the full kinome gRNA library at http://www.addgene.org/pooled-library/broadgpp-human-kinome/ or visit http://www.broadinstitute.org/rnai/public/ for detailed protocols and information.
How to cite: PSKH1 gRNA (BRDN0001149057) was a gift from John Doench & David Root (Addgene plasmid # 76738 ; http://n2t.net/addgene:76738 ; RRID:Addgene_76738)
