>Addgene plasmid #76738 | PSKH1 gRNA (BRDN0001149057) | depositor partial sequence | sequence record 144198 | Target Sequence
CTGAGTTGGTGTATGGCTTG
