>Addgene plasmid #76738 | PSKH1 gRNA (BRDN0001149057) | addgene partial sequence | sequence record 186407 | hU6-F
AGAAAGTAATAATTTCTTGGGTAGTTTGCAGTTTTAAAATTATGTTTTAAAATGGACTATCATATGCTTA
CCGTAACTTGAAAGTATTTCGATTTCTTGGCTTTATATATCTTGTGGAAAGGACGAAACACCGCTGAGTT
GGTGTATGGCTTGGTTTTAGAGCTAGAAATAGCAAGTTAAAATAAGGCTAGTCCGTTATCAACTTGAAAA
AGTGGCACCGAGTCGGTGCTTTTTTAAGCTTGGCGTAACTAGATCTTGAGACAAATGGCAGTATTCATCC
ACAATTTTAAAAGAAAAGGGGGGATTGGGGGGTACAGTGCAGGGGAAAGAATAGTAGACATAATAGCAAC
AGACATACAAACTAAAGAATTACAAAAACAAATTACAAAAATTCAAAATTTTCGGGTTTATTACAGGGAC
AGCAGAGATCCACTTTGGCGCCGGCTCGAGGGGGCCCGGGTGCAAAGATGGATAAAGTTTTAAACAGAGA
GGAATCTTTGCAGCTAATGGACCTTCTAGGTCTTGAAAGGAGTGGGAATTGGCTCCGGTGCCCGTCAGTG
GGCAGAGCGC
